Addgene plasmid #54790: KFP1-C1
Purpose: (Empty Backbone) Localization: C1 Cloning Vector, Excitation: 580, Emission: 600
Depositing lab: Michael Davidson.
Backbone
  Vector backbone: KFP1-C1
  Backbone size (bp): 4750
  Vector type: Mammalian Expression
  Selectable markers: Neomycin (select with G418)
  Tag / fusion protein: KFP1 (N terminal on backbone)
Growth in bacteria
  Bacterial resistance: Kanamycin, 50 μg/mL
  Growth temperature: 37°C
  Growth strain: DH5alpha
  Copy number: High Copy
Gene/Insert
  Gene/Insert name: None
  Tag / fusion protein: KFP1 (N terminal on backbone)
Terms and licenses: Academic/Nonprofit Terms; Industry Terms: Not Available to Industry
Depositor comments: . Excitation = 580; Emission = 600
How to cite: KFP1-C1 was a gift from Michael Davidson (Addgene plasmid # 54790)
