[The description below was written by a language model from this plasmid's Addgene catalogue record.]
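Description:
KFP1-C1 is an empty mammalian expression backbone of about 4.75 kb, designed for building fusions to the fluorescent protein KFP1. It carries no insert. The "C1" designation and the record's note that KFP1 sits at the N terminus on the backbone indicate the intended arrangement: a gene of interest is cloned downstream of, and in frame with, the KFP1 coding sequence, so the expressed protein has KFP1 attached to its N-terminal end. The recorded spectral values for the tag are excitation at 580 nm and emission at 600 nm, placing it in the red part of the spectrum.

The plasmid is propagated in E. coli as a high-copy vector under kanamycin selection. In mammalian cells a neomycin resistance marker allows selection with G418, for example to derive stably expressing lines. The record does not state the promoter driving KFP1, the polyadenylation signal, the origin of replication or the composition of the cloning site, and no feature table is provided to confirm them.

Typical use, as far as the record supports it, is construction of N-terminally KFP1-tagged proteins for fluorescence imaging of expression and subcellular localization in transfected mammalian cells. The unmodified vector can serve as a control expressing the fluorescent protein alone.
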