>Addgene plasmid #54790 | KFP1-C1 | addgene partial sequence | sequence record 89893 | CMV-F 5'-CGCAAATGGGCGGTAGGCGTG-3'
ACCGTCAGATCCGCTAGCGCTACCGGTCGCCACCATGGCCTCCCTGCTGACCGAGACCATGCCCTTCAAG
ACCACCATCGAGGGCACCGTGAACGGCCACTGCTTCAAGTGCATCGGCAAGGGCGAGGGCAACCCCTTCG
AGGGCACCCAGGAGATGAAGATCGAGGTGATCGAGGGCGGCCCCCTGCCCTTCGCCTTCCACATCCTGTC
CACCTCCTGCATGTACGGCTCCAAGACCTTCATCAAGTACGTGTCCGGCATCCCCGACTACTTCAAGCAG
TCCTTCCCCGAGGGCTTCACCTGGGAGCGCACCACCACCTACGAGGACGGCGGCTTCCTGACCGCCCACC
AGGACACCTCCCTGGACGGCGACTGCCTGGTGTACAAGGTGAAGATCCTGGGTAACAACTTCCCCGCCGA
CGGCCCCGTGATGCAGAACAAGGTCGGCCGCTGGGAGCCCGGAACCGAGATCGTGTACGAGGTGGACGGC
GTGCTGCGCGGCCAGTCCCTGATGGCCCTGAAGTGCCCCGGCGGCCGGCACCTGACCTGCCACCTGCACA
CCACCTACCGCTCCAAGAAGCCCGCCTCCGCCCTGAAGATGCCCGGCTTCCACTTCGAGGACCACCGCAT
CGAGATCATGGAGGAGGTGGAGAAGGGCAAGTGCTACAAGCAGTACGAGGCCGCCGTGGGCCGCTACTGC
GACGCCGCCCCCTCCAAGCTGGGCCACAACTCCGGACTCAGATCTCGAGCTCAAGCTTCGAATTCTGCAG
TCGACGGTACCGCGGGCCCGGGATCCACCGGATCTAGATAACTGATCATAATCAGCCATACCACATTTGT
AGAGGTTTTACTTGCTTTAAA
